Addgene plasmid #145165: pcDNA3-sACE2v2-Fc(IgG1)
Purpose: Mammalian expression plasmid for soluble ACE2-Fc fusion (IgG1) high affinity 2
Depositing lab: Erik Procko. Depositing organization: University of Illinois at Urbana-Champaign. Publication: Engineering human ACE2 to optimize binding to the spike protein of SARS coronavirus 2. Chan KK, Dorosky D, Sharma P, Abbasi SA, Dye JM, Kranz DM, Herbert AS, Procko E. Science. 2020 Sep 4;369(6508):1261-1265. doi: 10.1126/science.abc0870. Epub 2020 Aug 4. PubMed 32753553.
Backbone
  Vector backbone: pcDNA3.1(+)
  Backbone manufacturer: Invitrogen
  Backbone size w/o insert (bp): 5332
  Total vector size (bp): 7888
  Vector type: Mammalian Expression
  Selectable markers: Neomycin (select with G418)
Growth in bacteria
  Bacterial resistance: Ampicillin, 100 μg/mL
  Growth temperature: 37°C
  Growth strain: DH5alpha
  Copy number: High Copy
Gene/Insert
  Gene/Insert name: Angiotensin-converting enzyme 2 (alt names: ACE2; peptidyl-dipeptidase A)
  Species: H. sapiens (human)
  Insert size (bp): 2556
  Mutation: Extracellular, soluble protease domain (a.a. M1-D615) with mutations T27Y, L79T, N330Y, A386L
  GenBank ID: NM_021804.1
  Entrez Gene: ACE2 (a.k.a. ACEH)
  Promoter: CMV
  Tag / fusion protein: Fc region of human IgG1 (C terminal on insert)
  Cloning method: Restriction Enzyme; 5′ cloning site NheI (not destroyed); 3′ cloning site XhoI (not destroyed)
  Sequencing primers: 5′ CMV-fwd; 3′ BGH-rev
Terms and licenses: Academic/Nonprofit Terms; Industry Terms: Not Available to Industry
Depositor comments: Please visit https://www.biorxiv.org/content/10.1101/2020.03.16.994236v1 for BioRxiv preprint.
How to cite: pcDNA3-sACE2v2-Fc(IgG1) was a gift from Erik Procko (Addgene plasmid # 145165 ; http://n2t.net/addgene:145165 ; RRID:Addgene_145165)
