[The description below was written by a language model from this plasmid's Addgene catalogue record and the feature table of its GenBank file.]
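Description:
pcDNA3-sACE2v2-Fc(IgG1) is a mammalian expression plasmid of about 7.9 kb built on the pcDNA3.1(+) backbone. It is maintained as a high-copy plasmid in E. coli under ampicillin selection, and it carries a neomycin resistance marker that allows G418 selection of transfected mammalian cells. The roughly 2.6 kb insert was cloned between NheI and XhoI sites, both retained, and is transcribed from the CMV promoter. The listed BGH reverse sequencing primer fits the bovine growth hormone polyadenylation region that normally lies downstream of the cloning site in this backbone.

The payload encodes the soluble extracellular protease domain of human angiotensin-converting enzyme 2 (residues M1 to D615), so the transmembrane anchor is left out. Because the coding region starts at the native first residue, the protein should keep its own signal sequence for secretion. Four substitutions (T27Y, L79T, N330Y, A386L) define the "v2" high-affinity variant, which came from work engineering ACE2 for stronger binding to the SARS-CoV-2 spike protein. The C terminus is fused to the Fc region of human IgG1, a partner that generally dimerises the fusion and allows capture on protein A or G. The construct is suited to producing a secreted, high-affinity ACE2-Fc decoy receptor in cultured mammalian cells for spike-binding or neutralisation studies.

The sequence records held for this plasmid are two short partial reads (about 0.8 kb each), not the full construct. One has no annotations. The other covers backbone only: an SV40 polyadenylation signal, probably the one terminating the neomycin cassette, followed by lac promoter, lac operator and CAP binding site remnants and common primer sites. Neither read annotates the insert.
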