LOCUS       Exported 805 bp ds-DNA linear SYN 26-MAY-2021
DEFINITION  Mammalian expression plasmid for soluble ACE2-Fc fusion (IgG1) high
            affinity 2.
ACCESSION   .
VERSION     .
KEYWORDS    pcDNA3-sACE2v2-Fc(IgG1)
SOURCE      synthetic DNA construct
  ORGANISM  synthetic DNA construct
REFERENCE   1 (bases 1 to 805)
  AUTHORS   Chan KK, Dorosky D, Sharma P, Abbasi SA, Dye JM, Kranz DM, Herbert
            AS, Procko E
  TITLE     Engineering human ACE2 to optimize binding to the spike protein of
            SARS coronavirus 2.
  JOURNAL   Science. 2020 Sep 4;369(6508):1261-1265. doi:
            10.1126/science.abc0870. Epub 2020 Aug 4.
  PUBMED    32753553
REFERENCE   2 (bases 1 to 805)
  AUTHORS   .
  TITLE     Direct Submission
  JOURNAL   Exported May 26, 2021 from SnapGene Server 1.1.58
            http://www.snapgene.com
FEATURES             Location/Qualifiers
     source          1..805
                     /organism="synthetic DNA construct"
                     /mol_type="other DNA"
ORIGIN
        1 ctcttcctgg ctccttctca gccttgttgc tgtaactgct gctcagtcca ccattgagga
       61 acaggccaag tactttttgg acaagtttaa ccacgaagcc gaagacctgt tctatcaaag
      121 ttcacttgct tcttggaatt ataacaccaa tattactgaa gagaatgtcc aaaacatgaa
      181 taatgctggg gacaaatggt ctgccttttt aaaggaacag tccacaactg cccaaatgta
      241 tccactacaa gaaattcaga atctcacagt caagcttcag ctgcaggctc ttcagcaaaa
      301 tgggtcttca gtgctctcag aagacaagag caaacggttg aacacaattc taaatacaat
      361 gagcaccatc tacagtactg gaaaagtttg taacccagat aatccacaag aatgcttatt
      421 acttgaacca ggtttgaatg aaataatggc aaacagttta gactacaatg agaggctctg
      481 ggcttgggaa agctggagat ctgaggtcgg caagcagctg aggccattat atgaagagta
      541 tgtggtcttg aaaaatgaga tggcaagagc aaatcattat gaggactatg gggattattg
      601 gagaggagac tatgaagtaa atggggtaga tggctatgac tacagccgcg gccagttgat
      661 tgaagatgtg gaacatacct ttgaagagat taaaccatta tatgaacatc ttcatgccta
      721 tgtgagggca aagttgatga atgcctatcc ttcctatatc agtccaattg gatgcctccc
      781 tgctcatttg cttggtgata tgtgg
//
