LOCUS       Exported 784 bp ds-DNA linear SYN 26-MAY-2021
DEFINITION  Mammalian expression plasmid for soluble ACE2-Fc fusion (IgG1) high
            affinity 2.
ACCESSION   .
VERSION     .
KEYWORDS    pcDNA3-sACE2v2-Fc(IgG1)
SOURCE      synthetic DNA construct
  ORGANISM  synthetic DNA construct
REFERENCE   1 (bases 1 to 784)
  AUTHORS   Chan KK, Dorosky D, Sharma P, Abbasi SA, Dye JM, Kranz DM, Herbert
            AS, Procko E
  TITLE     Engineering human ACE2 to optimize binding to the spike protein of
            SARS coronavirus 2.
  JOURNAL   Science. 2020 Sep 4;369(6508):1261-1265. doi:
            10.1126/science.abc0870. Epub 2020 Aug 4.
  PUBMED    32753553
REFERENCE   2 (bases 1 to 784)
  AUTHORS   .
  TITLE     Direct Submission
  JOURNAL   Exported May 26, 2021 from SnapGene Server 1.1.58
            http://www.snapgene.com
FEATURES             Location/Qualifiers
     source          1..784
                     /organism="synthetic DNA construct"
                     /mol_type="other DNA"
     polyA_signal    261..382
                     /label=SV40 poly(A) signal
                     /note="SV40 polyadenylation signal"
     primer_bind     complement(298..317)
                     /label=SV40pA-R
                     /note="SV40 polyA, reverse primer"
     primer_bind     352..371
                     /label=EBV-rev
                     /note="SV40 polyA terminator, reverse primer"
     primer_bind     complement(431..447)
                     /label=M13 rev
                     /note="common sequencing primer, one of multiple similar
                     variants"
     primer_bind     complement(431..447)
                     /label=M13 Reverse
                     /note="In lacZ gene. Also called M13-rev"
     primer_bind     complement(444..466)
                     /label=M13/pUC Reverse
                     /note="In lacZ gene"
     protein_bind    455..471
                     /label=lac operator
                     /bound_moiety="lac repressor encoded by lacI"
                     /note="The lac repressor binds to the lac operator to
                     inhibit transcription in E. coli. This inhibition can be
                     relieved by adding lactose or
                     isopropyl-beta-D-thiogalactopyranoside (IPTG)."
     promoter        complement(479..509)
                     /label=lac promoter
                     /note="promoter for the E. coli lac operon"
     protein_bind    524..545
                     /label=CAP binding site
                     /bound_moiety="E. coli catabolite activator protein"
                     /note="CAP binding activates transcription in the presence
                     of cAMP."
     primer_bind     complement(662..679)
                     /label=L4440
                     /note="L4440 vector, forward primer"
ORIGIN
        1 gctgaccgct tcctcgtgct ttacggtatc gccgctcccg attcgcagcg catcgccttc
       61 tatcgccttc ttgacgagtt cttctgagcg ggactctggg gttcgaaatg accgaccaag
      121 cgacgcccaa cctgccatca cgagatttcg attccaccgc cgccttctat gaaaggttgg
      181 gcttcggaat cgttttccgg gacgccggct ggatgatcct ccagcgcggg gatctcatgc
      241 tggagttctt cgcccacccc aacttgttta ttgcagctta taatggttac aaataaagca
      301 atagcatcac aaatttcaca aataaagcat ttttttcact gcattctagt tgtggtttgt
      361 ccaaactcat caatgtatct tatcatgtct gtataccgtc gacctctagc tagagcttgg
      421 cgtaatcatg gtcatagctg tttcctgtgt gaaattgtta tccgctcaca attccacaca
      481 acatacgagc cggaagcata aagtgtaaag cctggggtgc ctaatgagtg agctaactca
      541 cattaattgc gttgcgctca ctgcccgctt tccagtcggg aaacctgtcg tgccagctgc
      601 attaatgaat cggccaacgc gcggggagag gcggtttgcg tattgggcgc tcttccgctt
      661 cctcgctcac tgactcgctg cgctcggtcg ttcggctgcg gcgagcggta tcagctcact
      721 caaaggcggt aatacggtta tccacagaat caggggataa cgcaggaaag aacatgtgag
      781 caaa
//
