>Addgene plasmid #145165 | pcDNA3-sACE2v2-Fc(IgG1) | addgene partial sequence | sequence record 288248 | BGH-rev 5'-TAGAAGGCACAGTCGAGG-3'
CTAGACTCGAGTTATCATTTACCCGGAGACAGGGAGAGGCTCTTCTGCGTGTAGTGGTTGTGCAGAGCCT
CGTGCATCACGGAGCATGAGAAGACGTTCCCCTGCTGCCACCTGCTCTTGTCCACGGTGAGCTTGCTGTA
GAGGAAGAAGGAGCCGTCGGAGTCCAGCACGGGAGGCGTGGTCTTGTAGTTGTTCTCCGGCTGCCCATTG
CTCTCCCACTCCACGGCGATGTCGCTGGGATAGAAGCCTTTGACCAGGCAGGTCAGGCTGACCTGGTTCT
TGGTCATCTCCTCCCGGGATGGGGGCAGGGTGTACACCTGTGGTTCTCGGGGCTGCCCTTTGGCTTTGGA
GATGGTTTTCTCGATGGGGGCTGGGAGGGCTTTGTTGGAGACCTTGCACTTGTACTCCTTGCCATTCAGC
CAGTCCTGGTGCAGGACGGTGAGGACGCTGACCACACGGTACGTGCTGTTGTACTGCTCCTCCCGCGGCT
TTGTCTTGGCATTATGCACCTCCACGCCGTCCACGTACCAGTTGAACTTGACCTCAGGGTCTTCGTGGCT
CACGTCCACCACCACGCATGTGACCTCAGGGGTCCGGGAGATCATGAGGGTGTCCTTGGGTTTTGGGGGG
AAGAGGAAGACTGACGGTCCCCCCAGGAGTTCAGGTGCTGGGCACGGTGGGCATGTGTGAGTTTTGTCGG
ATCCGTCTGCATATGGACTCCAGTCGGTACTCCATCCCACAAAAGAATTCTTGTTCTGGTCTTTCAGCCA
GGTAAATAAGGGCTCAAAGTAGTTGAGCAGTGGCCTTACATTCATGTTCTTTGCTCCTACAACATTTTCC
AATGCTAGGGTCCAGGGTTCTGATTTTCCAAGCCTCAGCATATTGAACAGTTTCTGTCCAGCTTCTGTAG
AGTTTGAGATGTCACATTTGTGCAGA
