LOCUS       Exported 7891 bp ds-DNA circular SYN 12-MAY-2021
DEFINITION  Mammalian expression plasmid for soluble ACE2-Fc fusion (IgG1) high
            affinity 2.
ACCESSION   .
VERSION     .
KEYWORDS    pcDNA3-sACE2v2-Fc(IgG1)
SOURCE      synthetic DNA construct
  ORGANISM  synthetic DNA construct
REFERENCE   1 (bases 1 to 7891)
  AUTHORS   Chan KK, Dorosky D, Sharma P, Abbasi SA, Dye JM, Kranz DM, Herbert
            AS, Procko E
  TITLE     Engineering human ACE2 to optimize binding to the spike protein of
            SARS coronavirus 2.
  JOURNAL   Science. 2020 Sep 4;369(6508):1261-1265. doi:
            10.1126/science.abc0870. Epub 2020 Aug 4.
  PUBMED    32753553
REFERENCE   2 (bases 1 to 7891)
  AUTHORS   .
  TITLE     Direct Submission
  JOURNAL   Exported May 12, 2021 from SnapGene Server 1.1.58
            http://www.snapgene.com
FEATURES             Location/Qualifiers
     source          1..7891
                     /organism="synthetic DNA construct"
                     /mol_type="other DNA"
     promoter        1..204
                     /label=CMV promoter
                     /note="human cytomegalovirus (CMV) immediate early
                     promoter"
     primer_bind     155..175
                     /label=CMV-F
                     /note="Human CMV immediate early promoter, forward primer"
     primer_bind     249..268
                     /label=T7
                     /note="T7 promoter, forward primer"
     promoter        249..267
                     /label=T7 promoter
                     /note="promoter for bacteriophage T7 RNA polymerase"
     primer_bind     complement(2868..2885)
                     /label=BGH-rev
                     /note="Bovine growth hormone terminator, reverse primer.
                     Also called BGH reverse"
     polyA_signal    2874..3098
                     /label=bGH poly(A) signal
                     /note="bovine growth hormone polyadenylation signal"
     rep_origin      3144..3572
                     /direction=RIGHT
                     /label=f1 ori
                     /note="f1 bacteriophage origin of replication; arrow
                     indicates direction of (+) strand synthesis"
     primer_bind     complement(3231..3250)
                     /label=F1ori-R
                     /note="F1 origin, reverse primer"
     primer_bind     3441..3462
                     /label=F1ori-F
                     /note="F1 origin, forward primer"
     primer_bind     complement(3581..3601)
                     /label=pBABE 3'
                     /note="SV40 enhancer, reverse primer for pBABE vectors"
     promoter        3586..3915
                     /label=SV40 promoter
                     /note="SV40 enhancer and early promoter"
     rep_origin      3766..3901
                     /label=SV40 ori
                     /note="SV40 origin of replication"
     primer_bind     3828..3847
                     /label=SV40pro-F
                     /note="SV40 promoter/origin, forward primer"
     CDS             3982..4776
                     /codon_start=1
                     /gene="aph(3')-II (or nptII)"
                     /product="aminoglycoside phosphotransferase from Tn5"
                     /label=NeoR/KanR
                     /note="confers resistance to neomycin, kanamycin, and G418
                     (Geneticin(R))"
                     /translation="MIEQDGLHAGSPAAWVERLFGYDWAQQTIGCSDAAVFRLSAQGRP
                     VLFVKTDLSGALNELQDEAARLSWLATTGVPCAAVLDVVTEAGRDWLLLGEVPGQDLLS
                     SHLAPAEKVSIMADAMRRLHTLDPATCPFDHQAKHRIERARTRMEAGLVDQDDLDEEHQ
                     GLAPAELFARLKARMPDGEDLVVTHGDACLPNIMVENGRFSGFIDCGRLGVADRYQDIA
                     LATRDIAEELGGEWADRFLVLYGIAAPDSQRIAFYRLLDEFF"
     primer_bind     complement(4036..4055)
                     /label=Neo-R
                     /note="Neomycin resistance gene, reverse primer"
     primer_bind     4646..4665
                     /label=Neo-F
                     /note="Neomycin resistance gene, forward primer"
     polyA_signal    4950..5071
                     /label=SV40 poly(A) signal
                     /note="SV40 polyadenylation signal"
     primer_bind     complement(4987..5006)
                     /label=SV40pA-R
                     /note="SV40 polyA, reverse primer"
     primer_bind     5041..5060
                     /label=EBV-rev
                     /note="SV40 polyA terminator, reverse primer"
     primer_bind     complement(5120..5136)
                     /label=M13 rev
                     /note="common sequencing primer, one of multiple similar
                     variants"
     primer_bind     complement(5120..5136)
                     /label=M13 Reverse
                     /note="In lacZ gene. Also called M13-rev"
     primer_bind     complement(5133..5155)
                     /label=M13/pUC Reverse
                     /note="In lacZ gene"
     protein_bind    5144..5160
                     /label=lac operator
                     /bound_moiety="lac repressor encoded by lacI"
                     /note="The lac repressor binds to the lac operator to
                     inhibit transcription in E. coli. This inhibition can be
                     relieved by adding lactose or
                     isopropyl-beta-D-thiogalactopyranoside (IPTG)."
     promoter        complement(5168..5198)
                     /label=lac promoter
                     /note="promoter for the E. coli lac operon"
     protein_bind    5213..5234
                     /label=CAP binding site
                     /bound_moiety="E. coli catabolite activator protein"
                     /note="CAP binding activates transcription in the presence
                     of cAMP."
     primer_bind     complement(5351..5368)
                     /label=L4440
                     /note="L4440 vector, forward primer"
     rep_origin      complement(5522..6110)
                     /direction=LEFT
                     /label=ori
                     /note="high-copy-number ColE1/pMB1/pBR322/pUC origin of
                     replication"
     primer_bind     complement(5602..5621)
                     /label=pBR322ori-F
                     /note="pBR322 origin, forward primer"
     CDS             complement(6281..7141)
                     /codon_start=1
                     /gene="bla"
                     /product="beta-lactamase"
                     /label=AmpR
                     /note="confers resistance to ampicillin, carbenicillin, and
                     related antibiotics"
                     /translation="MSIQHFRVALIPFFAAFCLPVFAHPETLVKVKDAEDQLGARVGYI
                     ELDLNSGKILESFRPEERFPMMSTFKVLLCGAVLSRIDAGQEQLGRRIHYSQNDLVEYS
                     PVTEKHLTDGMTVRELCSAAITMSDNTAANLLLTTIGGPKELTAFLHNMGDHVTRLDRW
                     EPELNEAIPNDERDTTMPVAMATTLRKLLTGELLTLASRQQLIDWMEADKVAGPLLRSA
                     LPAGWFIADKSGAGERGSRGIIAALGPDGKPSRIVVIYTTGSQATMDERNRQIAEIGAS
                     LIKHW"
     primer_bind     6904..6923
                     /label=Amp-R
                     /note="Ampicillin resistance gene, reverse primer"
     promoter        complement(7142..7246)
                     /gene="bla"
                     /label=AmpR promoter
     primer_bind     complement(7321..7340)
                     /label=pRS-marker
                     /note="pRS vectors, use to sequence yeast selectable
                     marker"
     enhancer        7512..7891
                     /label=CMV enhancer
                     /note="human cytomegalovirus immediate early enhancer"
ORIGIN
        1 gtgatgcggt tttggcagta catcaatggg cgtggatagc ggtttgactc acggggattt
       61 ccaagtctcc accccattga cgtcaatggg agtttgtttt ggcaccaaaa tcaacgggac
      121 tttccaaaat gtcgtaacaa ctccgcccca ttgacgcaaa tgggcggtag gcgtgtacgg
      181 tgggaggtct atataagcag agctctctgg ctaactagag aacccactgc ttactggctt
      241 atcgaaatta atacgactca ctatagggag acccaagctg gctagcgcca ccatgtcaag
      301 ctcttcctgg ctccttctca gccttgttgc tgtaactgct gctcagtcca ccattgagga
      361 acaggccaag tactttttgg acaagtttaa ccacgaagcc gaagacctgt tctatcaaag
      421 ttcacttgct tcttggaatt ataacaccaa tattactgaa gagaatgtcc aaaacatgaa
      481 taatgctggg gacaaatggt ctgccttttt aaaggaacag tccacaactg cccaaatgta
      541 tccactacaa gaaattcaga atctcacagt caagcttcag ctgcaggctc ttcagcaaaa
      601 tgggtcttca gtgctctcag aagacaagag caaacggttg aacacaattc taaatacaat
      661 gagcaccatc tacagtactg gaaaagtttg taacccagat aatccacaag aatgcttatt
      721 acttgaacca ggtttgaatg aaataatggc aaacagttta gactacaatg agaggctctg
      781 ggcttgggaa agctggagat ctgaggtcgg caagcagctg aggccattat atgaagagta
      841 tgtggtcttg aaaaatgaga tggcaagagc aaatcattat gaggactatg gggattattg
      901 gagaggagac tatgaagtaa atggggtaga tggctatgac tacagccgcg gccagttgat
      961 tgaagatgtg gaacatacct ttgaagagat taaaccatta tatgaacatc ttcatgccta
     1021 tgtgagggca aagttgatga atgcctatcc ttcctatatc agtccaattg gatgcctccc
     1081 tgctcatttg cttggtgata tgtggggtag attttggaca aatctgtact ctttgacagt
     1141 tccctttgga cagaaaccaa acatagatgt tactgatgca atggtggacc aggcctggga
     1201 tgcacagaga atattcaagg aggccgagaa gttctttgta tctgttggtc ttcctaatat
     1261 gactcaagga ttctgggaat attccatgct aacggaccca ggaaatgttc agaaagcagt
     1321 ctgccatccc acagcttggg acctggggaa gggcgacttc aggattctta tgtgcacaaa
     1381 ggtgacaatg gacgacttcc tgacagctca tcatgagatg gggcatatcc agtatgatat
     1441 ggcatatctt gcacaacctt ttctgctaag aaatggagct aatgaaggat tccatgaagc
     1501 tgttggggaa atcatgtcac tttctgcagc cacacctaag catttaaaat ccattggtct
     1561 tctgtcaccc gattttcaag aagacaatga aacagaaata aacttcctgc tcaaacaagc
     1621 actcacgatt gttgggactc tgccatttac ttacatgtta gagaagtgga ggtggatggt
     1681 ctttaaaggg gaaattccca aagaccagtg gatgaaaaag tggtgggaga tgaagcgaga
     1741 gatagttggg gtggtggaac ctgtgcccca tgatgaaaca tactgtgacc ccgcatctct
     1801 gttccatgtt tctaatgatt actcattcat tcgatattac acaaggaccc tttaccaatt
     1861 ccagtttcaa gaagcacttt gtcaagcagc taaacatgaa ggccctctgc acaaatgtga
     1921 catctcaaac tctacagaag ctggacagaa actgttcaat atgctgaggc ttggaaaatc
     1981 agaaccctgg accctagcat tggaaaatgt tgtaggagca aagaacatga atgtaaggcc
     2041 actgctcaac tactttgagc ccttatttac ctggctgaaa gaccagaaca agaattcttt
     2101 tgtgggatgg agtaccgact ggagtccata tgcagacgga tccgacaaaa ctcacacatg
     2161 cccaccgtgc ccagcacctg aactcctggg gggaccgtca gtcttcctct tccccccaaa
     2221 acccaaggac accctcatga tctcccggac ccctgaggtc acatgcgtgg tggtggacgt
     2281 gagccacgaa gaccctgagg tcaagttcaa ctggtacgtg gacggcgtgg aggtgcataa
     2341 tgccaagaca aagccgcggg aggagcagta caacagcacg taccgtgtgg tcagcgtcct
     2401 caccgtcctg caccaggact ggctgaatgg caaggagtac aagtgcaagg tctccaacaa
     2461 agccctccca gcccccatcg agaaaaccat ctccaaagcc aaagggcagc cccgagaacc
     2521 acaggtgtac accctgcccc catcccggga ggagatgacc aagaaccagg tcagcctgac
     2581 ctgcctggtc aaaggcttct atcccagcga catcgccgtg gagtgggaga gcaatgggca
     2641 gccggagaac aactacaaga ccacgcctcc cgtgctggac tccgacggct ccttcttcct
     2701 ctacagcaag ctcaccgtgg acaagagcag gtggcagcag gggaacgtct tctcatgctc
     2761 cgtgatgcac gaggctctgc acaaccacta cacgcagaag agcctctccc tgtctccggg
     2821 taaatgataa ctcgagtcta gagggcccgt ttaaacccgc tgatcagcct cgactgtgcc
     2881 ttctagttgc cagccatctg ttgtttgccc ctcccccgtg ccttccttga ccctggaagg
     2941 tgccactccc actgtccttt cctaataaaa tgaggaaatt gcatcgcatt gtctgagtag
     3001 gtgtcattct attctggggg gtggggtggg gcaggacagc aagggggagg attgggaaga
     3061 caatagcagg catgctgggg atgcggtggg ctctatggct tctgaggcgg aaagaaccag
     3121 ctggggctct agggggtatc cccnnnnnnn nnnnnnnnnn nnnnnnnnnn nnnnnnnnnn
     3181 nnnnnnnnnn nnnnnnnnnn nnnnnnnnnn nnnnnnnnnn nnnnnnnnnn nnnnnnnnnn
     3241 nnnnnnnnnn nnnnnnnnnn nnnnnnncnn nnnnnnnnnn nnnnnnnnnn nnnnnnnnnn
     3301 nnnnnnnnnn nnnnnnnnnn nnnnnnnnnn nnnnnnnnnn nnnnnnnnnn nnnnnnnnna
     3361 nnnnnnnnnn nnnnnnnnnn nnnnnnnnnn nnnnnnnnnn nnnnnnnnnc ctttgacgtt
     3421 ggagtccacg ttctttaata gtggactctt gttccaaact ggaacaacac tcaaccctat
     3481 ctcggtctat tcttttgatt tataagggat tttgccgatt tcggcctatt ggttaaaaaa
     3541 tgagctgatt taacaaaaat ttaacgcgaa ttaattctgt ggaatgtgtg tcagttaggg
     3601 tgtggaaagt ccccaggctc cccagcaggc agaagtatgc aaagcatgca tctcaattag
     3661 tcagcaacca ggtgtggaaa gtccccaggc tccccagcag gcagaagtat gcaaagcatg
     3721 catctcaatt agtcagcaac catagtcccg cccctaactc cgcccatccc gcccctaact
     3781 ccgcccagtt ccgcccattc tccgccccat ggctgactaa ttttttttat ttatgcagag
     3841 gccgaggccg cctctgcctc tgagctattc cagaagtagt gaggaggctt ttttggaggc
     3901 ctaggctttt gcaaaaagct cccgggagct tgtatatcca ttttcggatc tgatcaagag
     3961 acaggatgag gatcgtttcg catgattgaa caagatggat tgcacgcagg ttctccggcc
     4021 gcttgggtgg agaggctatt cggctatgac tgggcacaac agacaatcgg ctgctctgat
     4081 gccgccgtgt tccggctgtc agcgcagggg cgcccggttc tttttgtcaa gaccgacctg
     4141 tccggtgccc tgaatgaact gcaggacgag gcagcgcggc tatcgtggct ggccacgacg
     4201 ggcgttcctt gcgcagctgt gctcgacgtt gtcactgaag cgggaaggga ctggctgcta
     4261 ttgggcgaag tgccggggca ggatctcctg tcatctcacc ttgctcctgc cgagaaagta
     4321 tccatcatgg ctgatgcaat gcggcggctg catacgcttg atccggctac ctgcccattc
     4381 gaccaccaag cgaaacatcg catcgagcga gcacgtactc ggatggaagc cggtcttgtc
     4441 gatcaggatg atctggacga agagcatcag gggctcgcgc cagccgaact gttcgccagg
     4501 ctcaaggcgc gcatgcccga cggcgaggat ctcgtcgtga cccatggcga tgcctgcttg
     4561 ccgaatatca tggtggaaaa tggccgcttt tctggattca tcgactgtgg ccggctgggt
     4621 gtggcggacc gctatcagga catagcgttg gctacccgtg atattgctga agagcttggc
     4681 ggcgaatggg ctgaccgctt cctcgtgctt tacggtatcg ccgctcccga ttcgcagcgc
     4741 atcgccttct atcgccttct tgacgagttc ttctgagcgg gactctgggg ttcgaaatga
     4801 ccgaccaagc gacgcccaac ctgccatcac gagatttcga ttccaccgcc gccttctatg
     4861 aaaggttggg cttcggaatc gttttccggg acgccggctg gatgatcctc cagcgcgggg
     4921 atctcatgct ggagttcttc gcccacccca acttgtttat tgcagcttat aatggttaca
     4981 aataaagcaa tagcatcaca aatttcacaa ataaagcatt tttttcactg cattctagtt
     5041 gtggtttgtc caaactcatc aatgtatctt atcatgtctg tataccgtcg acctctagct
     5101 agagcttggc gtaatcatgg tcatagctgt ttcctgtgtg aaattgttat ccgctcacaa
     5161 ttccacacaa catacgagcc ggaagcataa agtgtaaagc ctggggtgcc taatgagtga
     5221 gctaactcac attaattgcg ttgcgctcac tgcccgcttt ccagtcggga aacctgtcgt
     5281 gccagctgca ttaatgaatc ggccaacgcg cggggagagg cggtttgcgt attgggcgct
     5341 cttccgcttc ctcgctcact gactcgctgc gctcggtcgt tcggctgcgg cgagcggtat
     5401 cagctcactc aaaggcggta atacggttat ccacagaatc aggggataac gcaggaaaga
     5461 acatgtgagc aaaaggccag caaaaggcca ggaaccgtaa aaaggccgcg ttgctggcgt
     5521 ttttccatag gctccgcccc cctgacgagc atcacaaaaa tcgacgctca agtcagaggt
     5581 ggcgaaaccc gacaggacta taaagatacc aggcgtttcc ccctggaagc tccctcgtgc
     5641 gctctcctgt tccgaccctg ccgcttaccg gatacctgtc cgcctttctc ccttcgggaa
     5701 gcgtggcgct ttctcatagc tcacgctgta ggtatctcag ttcggtgtag gtcgttcgct
     5761 ccaagctggg ctgtgtgcac gaaccccccg ttcagcccga ccgctgcgcc ttatccggta
     5821 actatcgtct tgagtccaac ccggtaagac acgacttatc gccactggca gcagccactg
     5881 gtaacaggat tagcagagcg aggtatgtag gcggtgctac agagttcttg aagtggtggc
     5941 ctaactacgg ctacactaga agaacagtat ttggtatctg cgctctgctg aagccagtta
     6001 ccttcggaaa aagagttggt agctcttgat ccggcaaaca aaccaccgct ggtagcggtg
     6061 gtttttttgt ttgcaagcag cagattacgc gcagaaaaaa aggatctcaa gaagatcctt
     6121 tgatcttttc tacggggtct gacgctcagt ggaacgaaaa ctcacgttaa gggattttgg
     6181 tcatgagatt atcaaaaagg atcttcacct agatcctttt aaattaaaaa tgaagtttta
     6241 aatcaatcta aagtatatat gagtaaactt ggtctgacag ttaccaatgc ttaatcagtg
     6301 aggcacctat ctcagcgatc tgtctatttc gttcatccat agttgcctga ctccccgtcg
     6361 tgtagataac tacgatacgg gagggcttac catctggccc cagtgctgca atgataccgc
     6421 gagacccacg ctcaccggct ccagatttat cagcaataaa ccagccagcc ggaagggccg
     6481 agcgcagaag tggtcctgca actttatccg cctccatcca gtctattaat tgttgccggg
     6541 aagctagagt aagtagttcg ccagttaata gtttgcgcaa cgttgttgcc attgctacag
     6601 gcatcgtggt gtcacgctcg tcgtttggta tggcttcatt cagctccggt tcccaacgat
     6661 caaggcgagt tacatgatcc cccatgttgt gcaaaaaagc ggttagctcc ttcggtcctc
     6721 cgatcgttgt cagaagtaag ttggccgcag tgttatcact catggttatg gcagcactgc
     6781 ataattctct tactgtcatg ccatccgtaa gatgcttttc tgtgactggt gagtactcaa
     6841 ccaagtcatt ctgagaatag tgtatgcggc gaccgagttg ctcttgcccg gcgtcaatac
     6901 gggataatac cgcgccacat agcagaactt taaaagtgct catcattgga aaacgttctt
     6961 cggggcgaaa actctcaagg atcttaccgc tgttgagatc cagttcgatg taacccactc
     7021 gtgcacccaa ctgatcttca gcatctttta ctttcaccag cgtttctggg tgagcaaaaa
     7081 caggaaggca aaatgccgca aaaaagggaa taagggcgac acggaaatgt tgaatactca
     7141 tactcttcct ttttcaatat tattgaagca tttatcaggg ttattgtctc atgagcggat
     7201 acatatttga atgtatttag aaaaataaac aaataggggt tccgcgcaca tttccccgaa
     7261 aagtgccacc tgacgtcgac ggatcgggag atctcccgat cccctatggt gcactctcag
     7321 tacaatctgc tctgatgccg catagttaag ccagtatctg ctccctgctt gtgtgttgga
     7381 ggtcgctgag tagtgcgcga gcaaaattta agctacaaca aggcaaggct tgaccgacaa
     7441 ttgcatgaag aatctgctta gggttaggcg ttttgcgctg cttcgcgatg tacgggccag
     7501 atatacgcgt tgacattgat tattgactag ttattaatag taatcaatta cggggtcatt
     7561 agttcatagc ccatatatgg agttccgcgt tacataactt acggtaaatg gcccgcctgg
     7621 ctgaccgccc aacgaccccc gcccattgac gtcaataatg acgtatgttc ccatagtaac
     7681 gccaataggg actttccatt gacgtcaatg ggtggagtat ttacggtaaa ctgcccactt
     7741 ggcagtacat caagtgtatc atatgccaag tacgccccct attgacgtca atgacggtaa
     7801 atggcccgcc tggcattatg cccagtacat gaccttatgg gactttccta cttggcagta
     7861 catctacgta ttagtcatcg ctattaccat g
//
